>Addgene plasmid #220901 | pJMP8823 | addgene full sequence | sequence record 437054 | Addgene NGS Result
TCTGCAGACGTAAAAAAAGCGGCGTGGTTAGCCGCTTTTTTAATTGCCGGAGCGCAATAAAAAAGCCCCC
GGAAGGTGATCTTCCGGGGGCTTTCTCATGCGTTGCTTGTATTGAAAATGGGGGCCATGCCTACCTATCT
GCCTCCCGGGAAGCGGCATGCATTTACGTTGACACCATCGAATGGTGCAAAACCTTTCGCGGTATGGCAT
GATAGCGCCCGGAAGAGAGTCAATTCAGGGTGGTGAATGTGAAACCAGTAACGTTATACGATGTCGCAGA
GTATGCCGGTGTCTCTTATCAGACCGTTTCCCGCGTGGTGAACCAGGCCAGCCACGTTTCTGCGAAAACG
CGGGAAAAAGTGGAAGCGGCGATGGCGGAGCTGAATTACATTCCCAACCGCGTGGCACAACAACTGGCGG
GCAAACAGTCGTTGCTGATTGGCGTTGCCACCTCCAGTCTGGCCCTGCACGCGCCGTCGCAAATTGTCGC
GGCGATTAAATCTCGCGCCGATCAACTGGGTGCCAGCGTGGTGGTGTCGATGGTAGAACGAAGCGGCGTC
GAAGCCTGTAAAGCGGCGGTGCACAATCTTCTCGCGCAACGCGTCAGTGGGCTGATCATTAACTATCCGC
TGGATGACCAGGATGCCATTGCTGTGGAAGCTGCCTGCACTAATGTTCCGGCGTTATTTCTTGATGTCTC
TGACCAGACACCCATCAACAGTATTATTTTCTCCCATGAAGATGGTACGCGACTGGGCGTGGAGCATCTG
GTCGCATTGGGTCACCAGCAAATCGCGCTGTTAGCGGGCCCATTAAGTTCTGTCTCGGCGCGTCTGCGTC
TGGCTGGCTGGCATAAATATCTCACTCGCAATCAAATTCAGCCGATAGCGGAACGGGAAGGCGACTGGAG
TGCCATGTCCGGTTTTCAACAAACCATGCAAATGCTGAATGAGGGCATCGTTCCCACTGCGATGCTGGTT
GCCAACGATCAGATGGCGCTGGGCGCAATGCGCGCCATTACCGAGTCCGGGCTGCGCGTTGGTGCGGATA
TCTCGGTAGTGGGATACGACGATACCGAAGATAGCTCATGTTATATCCCGCCGTTAACCACCATCAAACA
GGATTTTCGCCTGCTGGGGCAAACCAGCGTGGACCGCTTGCTGCAACTCTCTCAGGGCCAGGCGGTGAAG
GGCAATCAGCTGTTGCCCGTCTCACTGGTGAAAAGAAAAACCACCCTGGCGCCCAATACGCAAACCGCCT
CTCCCCGCGCGTTGGCCGATTCATTAATGCAGCTGGCACGACAGGTTTCCCGACTGGAAAGCGGGCAGTG
AGCGCAACGCAATTAATGTAAGTTAGCTCACTCATTAGGCACCCCACCCGGGTCCTTGAGCCCCATTATC
ACCTCCAAAGCCTTCTCGTCTGGTCAGTTTCACCTGTTTTACGTAAAAACCCGCTTCGGCGGGTTTTTAC
TTTTGGGGAAACACAGAAAAAAGCCCGCACCTGACAGTGCGGGCTTTTTTTTTCGACCAAAGGTGCGACT
ACTCTTGCCTACTACCTATCGACTGAGCTGAAAGAATTCGGAAAATTTTTTTTCAAAAGTACTTGAATTG
TGAGCGGATAACAATTATAATTCTAGTTAGTCTCGAACTCGTGGCCGTTCAGTTTAAGAGCTATGCTGGA
AACAGCATAGCAAGTTTAAATAAGGCTAGTCCGTTATCAACTTGAAAAAGTGGCACCGAGTCGGTGCTTT
TTTTGAATTCATGTGGCTGACCGTTCTGTTGTCTCTCGCTCTTCCGAGTAGACGAACAATAAGGCCTCCC
TAACGGGGGGCCTTTTTTATTGATAACAAAAGTCAGTGCTTCCGCTATTTCCAAAATACCGGGCTAATAC
GGTTTAAACGAAAATTTATCAAAAAGAGTATTGACTTAAAGTCTAACCTATAGGATACTTACAGCCACCT
CTTAAAGCTTGGGAGGCGAGGTAATACTACAAAATAAAGGAGGTTTTTTATGGTGAGCAAGGGCGAGGCA
GTGATCAAGGAGTTCATGCGGTTCAAGGTGCACATGGAGGGCTCCATGAACGGCCACGAGTTCGAGATCG
AGGGCGAGGGCGAGGGCCGCCCCTACGAGGGCACCCAGACCGCCAAGCTGAAGGTGACCAAGGGTGGCCC
CCTGCCCTTCTCCTGGGACATCCTGTCCCCTCAGTTCATGTACGGCTCCAGGGCCTTCATCAAGCACCCC
GCCGACATCCCCGACTACTATAAGCAGTCCTTCCCCGAGGGCTTCAAGTGGGAGCGCGTGATGAACTTCG
AGGACGGCGGCGCCGTGACCGTGACCCAGGACACCTCCCTGGAGGACGGCACCCTGATCTACAAGGTGAA
GCTCCGCGGCACCAACTTCCCTCCTGACGGCCCCGTAATGCAGAAGAAAACAATGGGCTGGGAAGCGTCC
ACCGAGCGGTTGTACCCCGAGGACGGCGTGCTGAAGGGCGACATTAAGATGGCCCTGCGCCTGAAGGACG
GCGGCCGCTACCTGGCGGACTTCAAGACCACCTACAAGGCCAAGAAGCCCGTGCAGATGCCCGGCGCCTA
CAACGTCGACCGCAAGTTGGACATCACCTCCCACAACGAGGACTACACCGTGGTGGAACAGTACGAACGC
TCCGAGGGCCGCCACTCCACCGGCGGCATGGACGAGCTGTACAAGTAAGACGTTTAAACGACCTCCTGGA
TTTGCTCAGACAGCCTTTTCGTCATTCGTTTCAGCCAAAAAACTTAAGACCGCCGGTCTTGTCCACTACC
TTGCAGTAATGCGGTGGACAGGATCGGCGGTTTTCTTTTCTCTTCTCAAGAAGTTCCTATACTTTCTAGA
GAATAGGAACTTCGGAATAGGAACTTCCTCCTGAACGGCCATAAGAACGAAGGCTGTCTGTTGAACTCTC
GAGCCGTGGAAACGGATGAAGGCACGAACCCAGTTGACATAAGCCTGTTCGGTTCGTAAACTGTAATGCA
AGTAGCGTATGCGCTCAAAACTGGATGGCTTTCTTGCCGCCAAGGATCTGATGGCGCAGGGGATCAAGAT
CTGATCAAGAGACAGGATGAGGATCGTTTCGCATGATTGAACAAGATGGATTGCACGCAGGTTCTCCGGC
CGCTTGGGTGGAGAGGCTATTCGGCTATGACTGGGCACAACAGACAATCGGCTGCTCTGATGCCGCCGTG
TTCCGGCTGTCAGCGCAGGGGCGCCCGGTTCTTTTTGTCAAGACCGACCTGTCCGGTGCCCTGAATGAAC
TGCAGGACGAGGCAGCGCGGCTATCGTGGCTGGCCACGACGGGCGTTCCTTGCGCAGCTGTGCTCGACGT
TGTCACTGAAGCGGGAAGGGACTGGCTGCTATTGGGCGAAGTGCCGGGGCAGGATCTCCTGTCATCTCAC
CTTGCTCCTGCCGAGAAAGTATCCATCATGGCTGATGCAATGCGGCGGCTGCATACGCTTGATCCGGCTA
CCTGCCCATTCGACCACCAAGCGAAACATCGCATCGAGCGAGCACGTACTCGGATGGAAGCCGGTCTTGT
CGATCAGGATGATCTGGACGAAGAGCATCAGGGGCTCGCGCCAGCCGAACTGTTCGCCAGGCTCAAGGCG
CGCATGCCCGACGGCGAGGATCTCGTCGTGACCCATGGCGATGCCTGCTTGCCGAATATCATGGTGGAAA
ATGGCCGCTTTTCTGGATTCATCGACTGTGGCCGGCTGGGTGTGGCGGACCGCTATCAGGACATAGCGTT
GGCTACCCGTGATATTGCTGAAGAGCTTGGCGGCGAATGGGCTGACCGCTTCCTCGTGCTTTACGGTATC
GCCGCTCCCGATTCGCAGCGCATCGCCTTCTATCGCCTTCTTGACGAGTTCTTCTGAGCGGGACTCTGGG
GTTCGAAATGACTCGAGCATCAGCTTCAAAAGCGCTCTGAAGTTCCTATACTTTCTAGAGAATAGGAACT
TCGGAATAGGTACTTCAAGATCCCCAATTCGAGCTCATCGTCCGGGCCGCAAGCTCCTAGCGGCGGATTT
GTCCTACTCAGGAGAGCGTTCACCGACAAACAACAGATAAAACGAAAGGCCCAGTCTTTCGACTGAGCCT
TTCGTTTTATTTGATGCCTCAAGCTAGAGAGTCATTACCCCAGGCGTTTAAGGGCACCAATAACTGCCTT
AAAAAAATTACGCCCCGCCCTGCCACTCATCGCAGTCTAGCTTGGATTCTCACCAATAAAAAACGCCCGG
CGGCAACCGAGCGTTCTGAACAAATCCAGATGGAGTTCTGAGGTCATTACTGGATCTATCAACAGGAGTC
CAAGCTCAGCTAATTAAGCTAGCTTATCGATACCGTCGACCTCGAACCCCACGCCCCTCTTTAATACGAC
GGGCAATTTGCACTTCAGAAAATGAAGAGTTTGCTTTAGCCATAACAAAAGTCCAGTATGCTTTTTCACA
GCATAACTGGACTGATTTCAGTTTACAACTATTCTGTCTAGTTTAAGACTTTATTGTCATAGTTTAGATC
TATTTTGTTCAGTTTAAGACTTTATTGTCCGCCCACACCTGCTTACGCAGGGCATCCATTTATTACTCAA
CCGTAACCGATTTTGCCAGGTTACGCGGCTGGTCCTCTAGCTGGCGTAATAGCGAAGAGGCCCGCACCGA
TCGCCCTTCCCAACAGTTGCGCAGCCTGAATGGCGAATGGCGCCTGATGCGGTATTTTCTCCTTACGCAT
CTGTGCGGTATTTCACACCGCATATGGTGCACTCTCAGTACAATCTGCTCTGATGCCGCATAGTTAAGCC
AGCCCCGACACCCGCCAACACCCGCTGACGCGCCCTGACGGGCTTGTCTGCTCCCGGCATCCGCTTACAG
ACAAGCTGTGACCGTCTCCGGGAGCTGCATGTGTCAGAGGTTTTCACCGTCGTCACCGAAACGCGCGAGA
CGAAAGGGCCTCGTGATACGCCTATTTTTATAGGTTAATGTCATGATAATAATGGTTTCTTAGACGTCAG
GTGGCACTTTTCGGGGAAATGTGCGCGGAACCCCTATTTGTTTATTTTTCTAAATACATTCAAATATGTA
TCCGCTCATGAGACAATAACCCTGATAAATGCTTCAATAATATTGAAAAAGGAAGAGTATGAGTATTCAA
CATTTCCGTGTCGCCCTTATTCCCTTTTTTGCGGCATTTTGCCTTCCTGTTTTTGCTCACCCAGAAACGC
TGGTGAAAGTAAAAGATGCTGAAGATCAGTTGGGTGCACGAGTGGGTTACATCGAACTGGATCTCAACAG
CGGTAAGATCCTTGAGAGTTTTCGCCCCGAAGAACGTTTTCCAATGATGAGCACTTTTAAAGTTCTGCTA
TGTGGCGCGGTATTATCCCGTATTGACGCCGGGCAAGAGCAACTCGGTCGCCGCATACACTATTCTCAGA
ATGACTTGGTTGAGTACTCACCAGTCACAGAAAAGCATCTTACGGATGGCATGACAGTAAGAGAATTATG
CAGTGCTGCCATAACCATGAGTGATAACACTGCGGCCAACTTACTTCTGACAACGATCGGAGGACCGAAG
GAGCTAACCGCTTTTTTGCACAACATGGGGGATCATGTAACTCGCCTTGATCGTTGGGAACCGGAGCTGA
ATGAAGCCATACCAAACGACGAGCGTGACACCACGATGCCTGTAGCAATGGCAACAACGTTGCGCAAACT
ATTAACTGGCGAACTACTTACTCTAGCTTCCCGGCAACAATTAATAGACTGGATGGAGGCGGATAAAGTT
GCAGGACCACTTCTGCGCTCGGCCCTTCCGGCTGGCTGGTTTATTGCTGATAAATCTGGAGCCGGTGAGC
GTGGGTCCCGCGGTATCATTGCAGCACTGGGGCCAGATGGTAAGCCCTCCCGTATCGTAGTTATCTACAC
GACGGGGAGTCAGGCAACTATGGATGAACGAAATAGACAGATCGCTGAGATAGGTGCCTCACTGATTAAG
CATTGGTAACTGTCAGACCAAGTTTACTCATATATACTTTAGATTGATTTAAAACTTCATTTTTAATTTA
AAAGGATCTAGGTGAAGATCCTTTTTGATAATCTCATGACCAAAATCCCTTAACGTGAGTTTTCGTTCCA
CTGAGCGTCAGACCCCGTAGAAAAGATCAAAGGCAGTTATTGGTGCCTCACTGATTAAGCATTGGTAACT
GTCAGACCAAGTTTACTCATATATACTTTAGATTGATTTAAAACTTCATTTTTAATTTTTGCGGCCGCAA
GATCCGGCCACGATGCGTCCGGCGTAGAGGATCTGAAGATCAGCAGTTCAACCTGTTGATAGTACGTACT
AAGCTCTCATGTTTCACGTACTAAGCTCTCATGTTTAACGTACTAAGCTCTCATGTTTAACGAACTAAAC
CCTCATGGCTAACGTACTAAGCTCTCATGGCTAACGTACTAAGCTCTCATGTTTCACGTACTAAGCTCTC
ATGTTTGAACAATAAAATTAATATAAATCAGCAACTTAAATAGCCTCTAAGGTTTTAAGTTTTATAAGAA
AAAAAAGAATATATAAGGCTTTTAAAGCTTTTAAGGTTTAACGGTTGTGGACAACAAGCCAGGGATGTAA
CGCACTGAGAAGCCCTTAGAGCCTCTCAAAGCAATTTTGAGTGACACAGGAACACTTAACGGCTGACATG
GGAATTAGCCATGGCATCACAGTATCGTGATGACAGAGGCAGGGAGTGCGGCCTTTTTACGGTTCCTGGC
CTTTTGCTGGCCTTTTGCTCACATGTTCTTTCCTGCGTTATCAGGGGATTCCTTAAGGTATACTTTCCGC
TGCATAACCCTGCTTCGGGGTCATTATAGCGATTTTTTCGGTATATCCATCCTTTTTCGCACGATATACA
GGATTTTGCCAAAGGGTTCGTGTAGACTTTCCTTGGTGTATCCAACGGCGTCAGCCGGGCAGGATAGGTG
AAGTAGGCCCACCCGCGAGCGGGTGTTCCTTCTTCACTGTCCCTTATTCGCACCTGGCGGTGCTCAACGG
GAATCCTGCTCTGCGAGGCTGGCCGATAAGCTCTGATACCGCTCGCCGCAGCCGAACGACCGAGCGCAGC
GGGTCAGTGAGCGAGGAAGCGGAAGAGCCCAAACATAACAGGAAGAAAAATGCCCCGCTGTGGGCGGACA
AAATAGTTGGGAACTGGGAGGGGTGGAAATGGAGTTTTTAAGGATTATTTAGGGAAGAGTGACAAAATAG
ATGGGAACTGGGTGTAGCGTCGTAAGCTAATACGAAAATTAAAAATGACAAAATAGTTTGGAACTAGATT
TCACTTATCTGGTTCTTGAGGCGGTTAAAAGAGCCGTACTCTTCTCCGATGTCGACTAGGCCATGATGCT
CATTCTGTGGGACCAAAACGAAAAAACACCCTTTCGGGTGTCTTTTCTGGAATTTGGTACCGAGGCTGCA
AGTCCCATTAAGGAGGCGCGCCTTATTACAGATCTTCCTCAGAGATGAGCTTCTGTTCCAGATCTTCTTC
TGAAATCAACTTTTGTTCCAGATCTTCTTCAGAGATGAGTTTCTGCTCCGCGGCCGCGTCGCCGCCCAGC
TGCGACAGGTCGATGCGGGTTTCGTACAGGCCGGTGATCGACTGATGGATCAGGGTGGCGTCCAGGACCT
CTTTGGTCGAGGTGTAGCGCTTGCGGTCGATGGTGGTGTCGAAGTACTTGAAGGCGGCCGGGGCGCCCAG
GTTGGTCAGGGTGAACAGGTGGATGATGTTCTCGGCTTGCTCGCGGATCGGCTTGTCGCGGTGCTTGTTA
TAGGCCGACAGGACCTTGTCCAGGTTGGCGTCGGCCAGGATGACGCGCTTCGAGAACTCCGAGATCTGCT
CGATGATCTCGTCCAGGTAGTGCTTGTGCTGCTCGACGAACAGCTGCTTCTGCTCGTTGTCCTCCGGCGA
GCCCTTCAGCTTCTCGTAGTGCGAGGCCAGGTACAGGAAGTTGACGTACTTCGACGGCAGGGCCAGCTCG
TTGCCCTTCTGCAGCTCGCCGGCAGAAGCCAGCATTCGCTTCCGGCCGTTTTCTAACTCGAACAGCGAGT
ACTTCGGCAGCTTGATGATCAGGTCCTTCTTGACCTCTTTGTAGCCCTTGGCCTCCAGGAAGTCGATCGG
GTTCTTCTCGAACGACGAGCGCTCCATGATGGTAATGCCCAGTAACTCCTTGACCGACTTCAGTTTCTTC
GACTTGCCCTTCTCGACCTTGGCGACGACCAGGACCGAGTAGGCGACGGTCGGCGAGTCGAAGCCGCCGT
ACTTCTTCGGGTCCCAGTCCTTCTTGCGTGCGATCAGCTTGTCCGAGTTGCGCTTTGGCAGGATCGACTC
CTTCGAGAAGCCGCCGGTCTGCACCTCGGTTTTCTTGACAATGTTGACTTGCGGCATGCTTAAGACTTTG
CGGACGGTGGCGAAGTCGCGGCCCTTGTCCCAGACGATCTCTCCGGTTTCCCCGTTTGTCTCGATCAGCG
GGCGCTTGCGGATCTCGCCGTTGGCCAGGGTGATCTCGGTCTTGAAGAAGTTCATGATGTTCGAGTAGAA
GAAGTACTTGGCGGTGGCCTTGCCGATCTCTTGCTCCGACTTGGCGATCATCTTGCGGACGTCGTAGACC
TTGTAGTCGCCGTAGACGAACTCCGACTCCAGTTTTGGGTACTTCTTGATCAGGGCGGTGCCGACGACGG
CGTTCAGGTAGGCGTCGTGGGCGTGGTGGTAGTTGTTGATCTCGCGGACCTTGTAGAACTGAAAGTCCTT
GCGGAAGTCCGAGACGAGCTTCGACTTCAGGGTGATGACCTTGACCTCGCGAATCAGCTTATCGTTCTCG
TCGTACTTGGTGTTCATGCGCGAGTCCAGGATCTGCGCGACGTGCTTGGTGATCTGCCGGGTTTCGACCA
GCTGCCGCTTGATGAAGCCGGCCTTGTCCAGCTCCGACAGGCCGCCGCGCTCGGCCTTGGTCAGGTTGTC
GAACTTGCGCTGCGTGATCAGCTTGGCGTTCAGCAGCTGCCGCCAGTAGTTCTTCATCTTCTTAACGACC
TCTTCCGACGGGACGTTGTCCGACTTGCCGCGGTTCTTGTCCGAGCGGGTCAGGACCTTGTTGTCGATGC
TATCGTCCTTCAGGAAGGACTGCGGGACGATGGCGTCGACGTCGTAGTCCGACAGGCGGTTGATGTCCAG
CTCTTGGTCGACGTACATGTCGCGGCCGTTCTGCAGGTAGTACAGGTACAGCTTCTCGTTCTGCAGCTGC
GTGTTCTCGACCGGGTGCTCCTTCAGGATCTGCGAGCCCAGCTCCTTGATGCCCTCCTCGATGCGCTTCA
TGCGCTCGCGCGAATTTTTCTGTCCCTTCTGCGTGGTCTGATTCTCGCGGGCCATCTCGATGACGATGTT
CTCCGGCTTGTGGCGTCCCATTACCTTAACCAGCTCGTCGACGACCTTGACGGTCTGCAGGATGCCCTTC
TTGATGGCCGGCGAGCCGGCCAGGTTGGCGATGTGCTCGTGCAGCGAGTCGCCTTGGCCCGAGACTTGGG
CCTTCTGAATGTCCTCCTTGAAGGTCAGCGAGTCGTCGTGGATCAGCTGCATGAAGTTGCGGTTGGCGAA
GCCGTCCGACTTCAGGAAGTCCAGGATGGTCTTGCCCGACTGCTTGTCGCGGATGCCGTTGATCAGCTTG
CGCGACAGGCGGCCCCAGCCGGTGTAGCGGCGGCGCTTTAACTGCTTCATGACCTTGTCGTCGAACAGGT
GGGCGTAGGTCTTGAGGCGCTCCTCGATCATCTCGCGGTCCTCGAACAGGGTCAGGGTCAGGACGATGTC
CTCCAGGATGTCCTCGTTCTCCTCGTTGTCCAGGAAGTCCTTGTCCTTGATGATCTTCAGCAGGTCGTGG
TAGGTGCCCAGCGAGGCGTTGAAGCGGTCCTCGACGCCGCTGATCTCGACCGAGTCGAAGCACTCGATCT
TCTTGAAGTAGTCCTCTTTCAGCTGCTTGACGGTGACCTTGCGGTTGGTCTTGAACAGCAGGTCGACGAT
GGCCTTCTTCTGCTCGCCCGACAGGAAGGCCGGCTTGCGCATGCCCTCGGTGACGTACTTGACCTTGGTC
AGCTCGTTGTAGACGGTGAAGTACTCGTACAGCAGGCTGTGCTTAGGCAGGACCTTCTCGTTCGGCAGGT
TCTTGTCGAAGTTGGTCATGCGCTCGATGAACGACTGCGCCGAGGCGCCCTTGTCGACGACCTCTTCGAA
GTTCCACGGGGTGATGGTTTCCTCCGACTTGCGGGTCATCCAGGCGAAGCGCGAGTTCCCGCGGGCCAGT
GGACCGACATAGTACGGTATGCGAAAGGTCAGGATCTTCTCGATCTTCTCTCGATTGTCCTTCAGGAACG
GGTAGAAGTCCTCTTGGCGTCTCAGGATGGCGTGCAGCTCGCCCAGGTGGATCTGATGCGGGATCGAGCC
GTTGTCGAAGGTGCGCTGCTTGCGCAGCAGGTCCTCGCGGTTCAGCTTCACCAGCAGCTCCTCGGTGCCG
TCCATCTTCTCCAGGATCGGCTTGATGAACTTGTAGAACTCCTCTTGCGAGGCGCCGCCGTCGATGTAGC
CGGCGTAGCCGTTCTTCGACTGATCAAAGAAGATCTCCTTGTACTTCTCCGGCAGCTGCTGCCGGACCAG
GGCCTTCAGCAGGGTCAGGTCTTGGTGGTGCTCGTCGTAGCGCTTGATCATCGAGGCCGACAGCGGGGCC
TTTGTGATCTCTGTGTTGACGCGCAGGATGTCTGACAGGAGGATTGCGTCCGACAGGTTCTTGGCGGCCA
GGAACAGGTCGGCGTACTGATCGCCGATCTGCGCCAGCAGGTTGTCCAGGTCGTCGTCGTAGGTGTCCTT
CGACAGCTGCAGCTTGGCGTCCTCGGCCAGGTCGAAGTTCGACTTGAAGTTCGGGGTCAGGCCCAGCGAC
AGGGCTATCAAGTTGCCGAACAGGCCGTTCTTCTTCTCGCCCGGCAGTTGAGCAATAAGATTCTCCAGGC
GGCGCGACTTCGACAGGCGGGCCGACAGGATGGCCTTAGCATCAACGCCCGAGGCGTTGATCGGGTTCTC
CTCGAACAGCTGATTGTAGGTCTGCACCAGCTGAATGAACAGCTTGTCGACGTCCGAGTTGTCCGGGTTC
AGGTCGCCCTCGATCAGGAAGTGGCCGCGGAACTTGATCATGTGGGCCAGGGCCAGGTAGATCAGGCGCA
GGTCGGCCTTGTCGGTCGAGTCGACCAGCTTCTTGCGCAGGTGGTAGATGGTCGGATACTTCTCGTGGTA
GGCGACCTCGTCGACGATGTTGCCGAAGATCGGGTGGCGCTCGTGCTTCTTGTCCTCCTCGACCAGGAAC
GACTCCTCCAGGCGGTGGAAGAACGAGTCGTCGACCTTGGCCATCTCGTTAGAAAAGATCTCTTGCAGGT
AGCAGATGCGGTTCTTGCGCCGCGTGTAGCGGCGCCGGGCGGTCCTCTTCAGGCGTGTGGCCTCGGCCGT
CTCCCCAGAATCGAATAGCAGCGCCCCGATCAAATTCTTCTTGATCGAGTGGCGGTCGGTGTTGCCCAGG
ACCTTGAACTTCTTCGACGGGACCTTGTACTCGTCGGTGATGACGGCCCAGCCGACCGAGTTGGTGCCGA
TGGCCAGGCCGATCGAGTACTTCTTGTCCATACTAGTATAGTCCTCCTTCTCGCTCTTAATTAAACTAGA
ATTATAATTGTGAGCGCTCACAATTTCAAGTACTTTTGAAAAAAAATTTTCCACTAG
Features (pLannotate 1.2.2; 31 found; start..end, strand, type, name):
    171..248     +  promoter       lacIq promoter: lacI (mutant); In the lacIq allele, a single base change in the promoter boosts expression of the lacI gene about 10-fold.
    249..1331    +  CDS            lacI: lac repressor; lacI; The lac repressor binds to the lac operator to inhibit transcription in E. coli. This inhibition can be relieved by adding lactose or isopropyl-β-D-thiogalactopyranoside (IPTG).
   1344..1365    +  protein_bind   CAP binding site: CAP binding activates transcription in the presence of cAMP. E. coli catabolite activator protein
   1436..1522    +  ncRNA          Thr leader (fragment): Accession: RF00506 - Threonine operon leader
   1605..1626    +  protein_bind   lac operator (fragment): The lac repressor binds to the lac operator to inhibit transcription in E. coli. This inhibition can be relieved by adding lactose or isopropyl-β-D-thiogalactopyranoside (IPTG). lac repressor encoded by lacI
   1641..1661    -  CDS            DsRed-Express (fragment): rapidly maturing tetrameric variant of DsRed fluorescent protein (Bevis and Glick, 2002) mammalian codon-optimized
   1680..1747    +  misc_RNA       tracrRNA (fragment): trans-activating CRISPR RNA for the Streptococcus pyogenes CRISPR/Cas9 system
   2010..2705    +  CDS            mScarlet-I: mScarlet-I is a basic (constitutively fluorescent) red fluorescent protein published in 2016, derived from synthetic construct. It is reported to be a rapidly-maturing monomer with moderate acid sensitivity.
   2850..2897    -  protein_bind   FRT: FLP-mediated recombination occurs in the 8-bp core sequence TCTAGAAA (Turan and Bode, 2011). FLP recombinase from the Saccharomyces cerevisiae 2μ plasmid
   2974..3002    +  promoter       Pc promoter: intI1 (promoter lies within the coding sequence); class 1 integron promoter
   3019..3081    +  CDS            tnpA (fragment): TN5P_ECOLX - Also known as tnp. Experimental evidence at protein level: Swiss-Prot protein existence level 1. Mediates transposition of transposon Tn5 by a 'cut and paste' mechanism. First, the monomeric transposase binds the 19 bp inverted DNA repeats flanking the transposon. Then, dimerization of the DNA- bound transposase creates a synaptic DNA complex. After nicking of the first DNA strand, excision of the transposon proceeds through a series of intermediates. The transposase then mediates the insertion of the transposon at a new site by strand transfer. The activity of the wild- type tran
   3113..3904    +  CDS            neo: KKA2_KLEPN - Also known as kan, nptII. Experimental evidence at protein level: Swiss-Prot protein existence level 1. Resistance to kanamycin, neomycin, paromomycin, ribostamycin, butirosin and gentamicin B. From Klebsiella pneumoniae.
   3959..3992    -  protein_bind   FRT (minimal): supports FLP-mediated excision but not integration (Turan and Bode, 2011) FLP recombinase from the Saccharomyces cerevisiae 2μ plasmid
   4057..4143    -  terminator     rrnB T1 terminator: Escherichia coli rrnB; transcription terminator T1 from the E. coli rrnB gene
   4207..4236    -  CDS            CmR (fragment): chloramphenicol acetyltransferase confers resistance to chloramphenicol
   4246..4340    -  terminator     lambda t0 terminator: transcription terminator from phage lambda
   4361..4385    +  misc_feature   MCS (fragment): pBluescript multiple cloning site
   4389..4587    +  mobile_element Tn7R (fragment): mini-Tn7 element (right end of the Tn7 transposon) Tn7
   4659..4727    +  CDS            lacZα (fragment): LacZα fragment of β-galactosidase; lacZ fragment
   4733..4832    -  misc_feature   bom (fragment): basis of mobility region from pBR322
   4934..4969    -  CDS            rop (fragment): Rop protein, which maintains plasmids at low copy number; rop
   5064..5168    +  promoter       AmpR promoter: bla
   5169..6029    +  CDS            AmpR: β-lactamase; bla; confers resistance to ampicillin, carbenicillin, and related antibiotics
   6202..6227    +  CDS            bla(M) (fragment): β-lactamase lacking the signal sequence; bla(M); allows cytosolic expression of β-lactamase
   6330..6718    +  rep_origin     R6K γ ori: γ replication origin from E. coli plasmid R6K; requires the R6K initiator protein pi for replication
   6729..6768    +  CDS            λ integrase (fragment): integrase from phage λ; int
   6987..7095    +  oriT           oriT: incP origin of transfer
   7199..7364    +  mobile_element Tn7L: mini-Tn7 element (left end of the Tn7 transposon) Tn7
   7519..7608    -  CDS            3xMyc: 3 tandem Myc epitope tags
   7618..11721   -  CDS            cas9: CAS9_STRP1 - Also known as csn1 From Streptococcus pyogenes serotype M1.
  11766..11785   -  protein_bind   lac operator (symmetric): The lac repressor binds to the lac operator to inhibit transcription in E. coli. This inhibition can be relieved by adding lactose or isopropyl-β-D-thiogalactopyranoside (IPTG). The symmetric lac operator was optimized for tight binding of lac repressor. lac repressor encoded by lacI
