[The description below was written by a language model from this plasmid's Addgene catalogue record and pLannotate feature annotations shown in this document.]
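Description:
pJMP8823 is a Mobile-CRISPRi test plasmid built on a low-copy R6Kγ backbone, designed to deliver a complete CRISPR interference system into the chromosome of alphaproteobacteria on a mini-Tn7 transposon. Because the R6K γ origin needs the pi initiator protein, the plasmid replicates only in pir+ E. coli. The depositor specifies a pir+ host that also carries a chromosomal anti-CRISPR protein. An incP oriT on the backbone allows conjugative transfer into recipient bacteria, where the plasmid cannot replicate and acts as a suicide donor. The backbone carries ampicillin resistance. A kanamycin resistance gene (neo) lies within the transposon, so only kanamycin selects for transposition events. The neo cassette is flanked by FRT sites, which in principle allow FLP-mediated removal of the marker.

The circular map places the cargo between the Tn7L and Tn7R ends. It comprises catalytically dead S. pyogenes Cas9 (D10A, H840A; the "novo" version) with a C-terminal 3xMyc tag, an sgRNA targeting mScarlet, and the mScarlet-I red fluorescent reporter itself. The record names the promoters only as PC for dCas9 and PD for the sgRNA. The feature table shows a lac operator next to each of these two units, along with lacI under the lacIq promoter, which is consistent with IPTG-inducible control of both components. The promoter driving mScarlet-I is not annotated. Terminators (rrnB T1, lambda t0) lie near the Tn7R end.

Because the target gene and the knockdown machinery sit on one element, loss of red fluorescence gives a direct readout of CRISPRi efficiency. The associated work used such tools in Novosphingobium aromaticivorans and Rhodobacter sphaeroides.
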