Addgene plasmid #220901: pJMP8823
Purpose: MobileCRiSPRi test system encoded on a kanR Tn7 transposon; mScarlet-I, PD-sgRNA (mscar targeting), and PC-dCas9-novo
Depositing lab: Jason Peters. Depositing organization: University of Wisconsin, Madison. Publication: Tools for genetic engineering and gene expression control in Novosphingobium aromaticivorans and Rhodobacter sphaeroides. Hall AN, Hall BW, Kinney KJ, Olsen GG, Banta AB, Noguera DR, Donohue TJ, Peters JM. Appl Environ Microbiol. 2024 Sep 26:e0034824. doi: 10.1128/aem.00348-24. PubMed 39324814.
Backbone
  Vector backbone: R6Kgamma
  Vector type: Bacterial Expression, CRISPR
Growth in bacteria
  Bacterial resistance: Kanamycin, 50 μg/mL
  Growth temperature: 37°C
  Growth strain: BW25141
  Growth instructions: Plasmid contains both Ampicillin (backbone) and Kanamycin (transposon) resistance genes. Either antibiotic can be used for plasmid growth and propagation but for selection of downstream transposition events Kanamycin must be used.
  Copy number: Low Copy
Gene/Insert
  Gene/Insert name: dCas9-novo
  gRNA/shRNA sequence: PD-sgRNA (mscar targeting)
  Species: S. pyogenes
  Mutation: D10A, H840A
  Tag / fusion protein: 3xMyc (C terminal on insert)
  Cloning method: Gibson Cloning
Terms and licenses: Academic/Nonprofit Terms; Industry Terms: Not Available to Industry
Depositor comments: Mobile-CRISPRi system optimized for alphaproteobacteria; needs to be grown in E. coli BW25141 (pir+ strain with an anti-CRISPR protein on the chromosome) Please visit https://pubmed.ncbi.nlm.nih.gov/37662258/ for bioRxiv preprint.
How to cite: pJMP8823 was a gift from Jason Peters (Addgene plasmid # 220901 ; http://n2t.net/addgene:220901 ; RRID:Addgene_220901)
